Addgene plasmid #119075: pVC-Ds-ubb:Com-KRAB-2a-Cerulean-Ds
Purpose: Zebrafish ubiquitin promoter driving Com-KRAB with Cerulean reporter
Depositing lab: Tatjana Sauka-Spengler. Depositing organization: University of Oxford. Publication: Ac/Ds transposition for CRISPR/dCas9-SID4x epigenome modulation in zebrafish. Chong-Morrison V, Mayes S, Simoes FC, Senanayake U, Carroll DS, Riley PR, Wilson SW, Sauka-Spengler T. Biol Open. 2023 Jun 15;12(6):bio059995. doi: 10.1242/bio.059995. Epub 2023 Jun 27. PubMed 37367831.
Backbone
  Vector backbone: Unknown
  Backbone size w/o insert (bp): 3613
  Total vector size (bp): 8562
  Vector type: Bacterial Expression
Growth in bacteria
  Bacterial resistance: Ampicillin, 100 μg/mL
  Growth temperature: 37°C
  Growth strain: DH5alpha
  Copy number: High Copy
Gene/Insert
  Gene/Insert name: ubb:Com-KRAB-2a-Cerulean
  Species: D. rerio (zebrafish)
  Insert size (bp): 4949
  Promoter: Zebrafish ubiquitin promoter
  Cloning method: Gibson Cloning
  Sequencing primers: 5′ TAATACGACTCACTATAGG
Resource information
  A portion of this plasmid was derived from a plasmid made by: Com-KRAB from pJZC74 (Addgene #62342). Ubiquitin promoter from pENTR5'_ubi (Addgene #27320).
Terms and licenses: Academic/Nonprofit Terms; Industry Terms: Not Available to Industry
Depositor comments: Please visit https://www.biorxiv.org/content/10.1101/450684v2 for bioRxiv preprint.
How to cite: pVC-Ds-ubb:Com-KRAB-2a-Cerulean-Ds was a gift from Tatjana Sauka-Spengler (Addgene plasmid # 119075 ; http://n2t.net/addgene:119075 ; RRID:Addgene_119075)
