[The description below was written by a language model from this plasmid's Addgene catalogue record and pLannotate feature annotations shown in this document.]
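Description:
pVC-Ds-ubb:Com-KRAB-2a-Cerulean-Ds is an approximately 8.6 kb high-copy plasmid built for Ac/Ds transposon-mediated transgenesis in zebrafish. The repository lists the backbone as unknown and the vector type as bacterial expression, but the payload is clearly meant for expression in the fish, with E. coli serving only for propagation. The annotated backbone elements resemble a pBluescript-style cloning vector: a ColE1/pUC origin, an f1 origin, an ampicillin resistance gene with its bla promoter, lac promoter/operator and lacZα remnants, and flanking T7 and T3 promoters. The Ds transposon ends named in the construct are not explicitly annotated. A short maize-derived fragment detected near the 5′ end is consistent with one of them, while the small CEN4 and large T antigen hits are probably incidental matches or remnants.

The roughly 4.9 kb insert, assembled by Gibson cloning, places the zebrafish ubiquitin (ubb) promoter upstream of a single open reading frame. The promoter itself is unannotated, but it presumably occupies the large gap before the coding region. The reading frame encodes the bacteriophage Mu Com RNA-binding protein fused to the KRAB transcriptional repression domain of human ZNF10, followed by a T2A peptide and mCerulean, and an SV40 polyadenylation signal lies downstream. The 2A sequence causes the cyan fluorescent reporter to be released as a separate polypeptide, marking cells that express the effector.

Com-KRAB is designed to be recruited through com RNA hairpins built into scaffold guide RNAs, bringing a repressor to dCas9-targeted loci. The associated publication concerns CRISPR/dCas9-based epigenome modulation in zebrafish, so this construct supplies ubiquitous expression of that repressor component.
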