Features (pLannotate 1.2.2; 19 found; start..end, strand, type, name):
     32..50      +  promoter       T7 promoter: promoter for bacteriophage T7 RNA polymerase
    264..314     -  CDS            YAC9_MAIZE (fragment): Protein predicted: Swiss-Prot protein existence level 4. From Zea mays (Maize).
   3353..3376    -  misc_feature   CEN4 (fragment): S. cerevisiae CEN4 centromere
   3865..4050    +  CDS            com: COM_BPMU - Experimental evidence at protein level: Swiss-Prot protein existence level 1. Trans-acting positive regulator required for mom mRNA translation. Binds the com-mom mRNA 5' and destabilizes a translation inhibition stem to expose mom translation start signals. From Escherichia phage Mu (Bacteriophage Mu).
   4123..4308    +  CDS            KRAB: Krüppel-associated box (KRAB) transcriptional repression domain from the human zinc finger protein ZNF10 (Margolin et al., 1994)
   4324..4373    +  CDS            T2A (fragment): 2A peptide from Thosea asigna virus capsid protein Eukaryotic ribosomes fail to insert a peptide bond between the Gly and Pro residues, yielding separate polypeptides.
   4389..5106    +  CDS            mCerulean (fragment): enhanced monomeric variant of CFP (Rizzo et al., 2004) mammalian codon-optimized
   5158..5279    -  polyA_signal   SV40 poly(A) signal: SV40 polyadenylation signal
   5302..5370    -  CDS            large T antigen (fragment): large T antigen from SV40 (simian virus 40)
   5781..5799    -  promoter       T3 promoter: promoter for bacteriophage T3 RNA polymerase
   5844..5860    -  protein_bind   lac operator: The lac repressor binds to the lac operator to inhibit transcription in E. coli. This inhibition can be relieved by adding lactose or isopropyl-β-D-thiogalactopyranoside (IPTG). lac repressor encoded by lacI
   5868..5898    -  promoter       lac promoter: promoter for the E. coli lac operon
   5913..5934    -  protein_bind   CAP binding site: CAP binding activates transcription in the presence of cAMP. E. coli catabolite activator protein
   5947..6039    -  CDS            lacI (fragment): lac repressor; lacI; The lac repressor binds to the lac operator to inhibit transcription in E. coli. This inhibition can be relieved by adding lactose or isopropyl-β-D-thiogalactopyranoside (IPTG).
   6222..6810    -  rep_origin     ori: high-copy-number ColE1/pMB1/pBR322/pUC origin of replication
   6981..7841    -  CDS            AmpR: β-lactamase; bla; confers resistance to ampicillin, carbenicillin, and related antibiotics
   7842..7946    -  promoter       AmpR promoter: bla
   7999..8427    -  rep_origin     f1 ori (sequence partly withheld): f1 bacteriophage origin of replication; arrow indicates direction of (+) strand synthesis
   8432..24      -  CDS            lacZα (fragment) (across the origin): LacZα fragment of β-galactosidase; lacZ fragment
>Addgene plasmid #119075 | pVC-Ds-ubb:Com-KRAB-2a-Cerulean-Ds | addgene full sequence | sequence record 234781 | Addgene NGS Result
ACGTTGTAAAACGACGGCCAGTGAGCGCGCGTAATACGACTCACTATAGGGCGAATTGGGTACCCGACGC
AGGGATGAAAGTAGGATGGGAAAATCCCGTACCGACCGTTATCGTATAACCGATTTTGTTAGTTTTATCC
CGATCGATTTCGAACCCGAGGTAAAAAACGAAAACGGAACGGAAACGGGATATACAAAACGGTAAACGGA
AACGGAAACGGTAGAGCTAGTTTCCCGACCGTTTCACCGGGATCCCGTTTTTAATCGGGATGATCCCGTT
TCGTTACCGTATTTTCTAATTCGGGATGACTGCAACAGATCCCTCGACTCGAGACCAGCAAAGTTCTAGA
ATTTGTCGAAACATTTATGTTATATATTTCCTGAAAAAAATTCTGAGTAAGTTCTTAAGTGTTATTGCCA
GCAACATAAACAACAGACGGCAAAATGAATAAATGATAACAAAGCAGTAGGCTTAAATAAACCTAATTTT
TATAGGCTGTTCTCTACAACCCTCAAACAGTGATTAGTTTTGTACTTATAAACTTGCCCTTTCATTCATA
TTTCAAGAAAATTGGTTCAGAAGATCTGGATATTCTAGCAGTTGTTCAAGCTCATGGAGGGATCAGTGAC
CTGATTCCACAATGACTAGGCCTAATCCAGAAATTAGATGACTGTCAACATAAAAAGGCACAGCACTCAC
TAGCTGCCCTATATATTTTATTATATTTTACATATATTATTTTATTTATTTAGCTCTGAGTGCTGTACTT
TCTGGTTAAAGAAAACTGCTTACAACAGCTAACCTGTACTACCTCAGGCTCAGGGAATTTGGAACAGGTT
TGTCTGGTTTGTTTCTTTAACCATGCATGCTTGTTTTCAACTATGGCAACACAGTCACATGGGACATTAC
AGAAATGATTTGTCGATGACATGCGACTTTTCTTTAATAAAGCGCAAAGATCCCAAAAAGCAAACTTTTA
ACAAAAATCATATAATTATATTTTCAATCCAGCTTTGTAGCAACTTTGTGCTGCTGTTCACTCAGCAACA
GATAGTCAGTATAAGGTCAGTGTGTCTCAAAGCAGTGCCATCTGTTTCACACATTGCGTTCTATATATAA
GTGTGCTGGTTGACACGACACTGTATAAGGCCTAGGCTAAAACACAAACAATGTAGAATGACACTGTGTT
TTTTTTGTAAACAAATGTTGTTTTTGGTTAAACATCTTTGTGAAAACATCCTCCTGTCATGTATTTGCTA
TATTCAAATGTTAAACCCGTGCAGAATAGAACATATACAAAAAAAAACAACACAACACATTTTTAAACAT
TATTAAATATCAAGTATTGCTGGCAGTTCTGTTTCTGTTTTACAGTACCCTTTGCCACAGTTCTCCGCTT
TTCCTGGTCCAGATTCCACAAGTCTGATTCACCAATAGCAAAGCGAATAAACAACCAAAGCAGCCAATCA
CTGCTTGTAGACTGTCCTGCGAGACCGGCCCATTCCAGCACATTCTGGAAACTTCCTTTATATGATAATT
ATAAATACATTTAAATTATTGATACAAAACATGTAATTCCTAGAACATAACCATAGCAATCATTAGTTTT
CAGGGTAATTATGTATTTTTAGGATTTGACTGCGGAAAGATCTGGTCATGTGACGTCTCATGAACGTCAC
GGCCCTGGGTTTCTATAAATACAGTAGGACTCTCGACCATCGGCAGATTTTTCGAAGAAGAAGATCAGTT
TCAGGAGCCGTACTGTTCCGTTTCAACGCAAATATTAACGGTAAGAGCGAATTTCCTAGTTTGTTTTCAT
GCCATTCTTTAAAACCATAGCGTATTACTTTAATTATAGTAAACTTTCGCTTTCTTTATTACAAGAGACG
TTTTGTGTTGATTCTCCGCGGACATTTTCGGTCAGACAATCAGAAAATGACCGCGGAGGACCAGTAACTT
GCATTACACGTAAGTTAAATCTTCGTGTATTAAAATGGTTAGGTTGTTAACGTCAAATAGGTTACCGTGT
TTGCGTGTGATCAGGTTGGTTTTGTTAGATTTTTGTCAGTATTTTTAATTTATTTGTTTTAGTTTATTTA
TTTTTTTTGCTGAATCATAGTTTGTGAACAAAGAACCCGGATGTTACATACAGTACAGCCGCCATGTTAC
AGAGAGTTATAACTTAATCATTTTAAAAATAATTTTGCCTTACTTTTAGTTTGTCATGTTGAGAAATGAG
GAAATGTTAAAATGAGGAAATATCCAATTAATTTAATATATCAAAATAATCCATGATTACAATGCACTGA
ACTGGAGAAAATTAAGATGTTTTCTAGTGTCATGAAACAAATGTAAGAGATGTACATTGTAGATGTTTTA
TGTCAAGAATTGGCTAGTTGATGCAGCATACTGGCGATACTCAGTTGTAATAACAGTAACGTTACATGTT
AATAGACTACTGAGTATGCTGTTCTGTCTATGTATGCTCTGTAAGCTACGAGAAGGACTTTTTTAAACAG
TAAAGGGTGCAATATTTTTACAAATTGAATTAAATAAAGGCTGTCTATTAAGTAATATGCTTGATATTTT
TCTTACTTGATCGGAAATAAGAAAAAATATAAACGTTGTTGCTCTAAAAATCCTAGTTCAGTTTAGCCAA
CCACAAATACCTTTTTGTTCCTCCAACAGTTTTTTTTTCTTCTCTATAATATTTGGCAGTCTATAGTACT
CCAAATGTTTCCCCACAGTCTAACTAATTGGTACAGCCAAAATCATGACACTTATTGCAATAATAATTTT
GGTTCATTGGCATTGTTGATAGCCTGTGCCACTAATATGGTCGATTGATCATGCTTCAGGAAGAAAACTA
TATTGTTTGATGTAAGATTATTAAATCTTCACCTGCTTCCATTACAAACTATTCCCATCTTATTGAATTC
TGGTATGTCTTAAAGGATTAGTTCACTTCCCAAATCAAAATTTACTTAGCCTTTTTTCATCCATGATCCC
TTTTTTTCATCATTAATGAAGAAATTGTTTTTGAAAAAGTTTCAAGATTTTTTTCTCTATATTGTGGAGC
TTGTTAGTTTAAAATTCCAAAATGCAATATGTGGCTTCAAATGGTTCTAAATGATCCCAGTCAAGGAATA
ACAGTCTTATCTAATGAAACCATTAGACCTTTAAAAATAAAAAAAATAAAAGTATTTATTTTTAAATGAC
TGAGTGATTAAGTTGAATTTCAGCGTTTCCTTACTGTGTAGAAGTCCTTCCTTACTGGCCCCACCCTTTG
GTTCTCTGCCAATCTGCTACCTAATGTAATGTTGTGGAACATTATTATTCTTTATTTCTTAATTTTTTAT
TTTTTATTTTAAAACAATGTAAACTGCACAGATGTGCAGTTTGTTTAAAATGGCCAATGCTTTGGAAATG
CATGACATAATTAGATTTCATGATGCACAAAGCCAAATCTCAGAGCTTGTGCAAAATGAGCTATCATTTC
ACTAGGTAAGACCCTAAATTTTCATATAGGATCATTTGGACAATTTTGCTGCAGGTAAAATGCATTCTAT
AGTCCACTGTCAGCCATTGTTTTGGATAGTATTTATTTTTCTCTACAAGTATAGTCAATAGTTTTCTATT
ATTTTAAAGGTTTGTAACATTTAAGGGTGACCAAATGCAAAGTAAAATTTCATTTTCGGGTGAACTATCT
CGTTTAACATGGGAGAAGTGCAAAACATACATTATTGGCTAGAACATTGTAGTATTTTTTAAATGGAAAT
GTGTGATTGCTAATCTTACTTTGAATTTGTTTACAGGTACCGCTAGCGCCACCATGGCCCAAAAAGAAAA
GAAAAGTGGGTAGTATGAAATCAATTCGCTGTAAAAACTGCAACAAACTGTTATTTAAGGCGGATAGTTT
TGATCACATTGAAATCAGGTGTCCGCGTTGCAAACGTCACATCATAATGCTGAATGCCTGCGAGCATCCC
ACGGAGAAACATTGTGGGAAAAGAGAAAAAATCACGCATTCTGACGAAACCGTGCGTTATGGCTCCACTA
GTGGGCACAAGCTTAATGGCGGTGGCGGAGGGATGGATGCTAAGTCACTAACTGCCTGGTCCCGGACACT
GGTGACCTTCAAGGATGTATTTGTGGACTTCACCAGGGAGGAGTGGAAGCTGCTGGACACTGCTCAGCAG
ATCGTGTACAGAAATGTGATGCTGGAGAACTATAAGAACCTGGTTTCCTTGGGTTATCAGCTTACTAAGC
CAGATGTGATCCTCCGGTTGGAGAAGGGAGAAGAGCCCGATATCGGATCAGGAGAGGGCAGGGGAAGTCT
TCTAACATGCGGGGACGTGGAGGAAAATCCCGGGCCCCGGTCGCGATCGGTGAGCAAGGGCGAGGAGCTG
TTCACCGGGGTGGTGCCCATCCTGGTCGAGCTGGACGGCGACGTAAACGGCCACAAGTTCAGCGTGTCCG
GCGAGGGCGAGGGCGATGCCACCTACGGCAAGCTGACCCTGAAGTTCATCTGCACCACCGGCAAGCTGCC
CGTGCCCTGGCCCACCCTCGTGACCACCCTGACCTGGGGCGTGCAGTGCTTCGCCCGCTACCCCGACCAC
ATGAAGCAGCACGACTTCTTCAAGTCCGCCATGCCCGAAGGCTACGTCCAGGAGCGCACCATCTTCTTCA
AAGACGACGGCAACTACAAGACCCGCGCCGAGGTGAAGTTCGAGGGCGACACCCTGGTGAACCGCATCGA
GCTGAAGGGCATCGACTTCAAGGAGGACGGCAACATCCTGGGGCACAAGCTGGAGTACAACGCCATCAGC
GACAACGTCTATATCACCGCCGACAAGCAGAAGAACGGCATCAAGGCCAACTTCAAGATCCGCCACAACA
TCGAGGACGGCAGCGTGCAGCTCGCCGACCACTACCAGCAGAACACCCCCATCGGCGACGGCCCCGTGCT
GCTGCCCGACAACCACTACCTGAGCACCCAGTCCAAGCTGAGCAAAGACCCCAACGAGAAGCGCGATCAC
ATGGTCCTGCTGGAGTTCGTGACCGCCGCCGGGATCACTCTCGGCATGGACGAGCTGTACAAGTAAAGCG
GCCGCGACTCTAGAGTCGGGGCGGCCGGCCGCTTCGAGCAGACATGATAAGATACATTGATGAGTTTGGA
CAAACCACAACTAGAATGCAGTGAAAAAAATGCTTTATTTGTGAAATTTGTGATGCTATTGCTTTATTTG
TAACCATTATAAGCTGCAATAAACAAGTTAACAACAACAATTGCATTCATTTTATGTTTCGGGTTCAGGG
GGAGGTGTGGGAGGTTTTTTAAAGCAAGTAAAACCTCTACAAATGTGGTACCATGGTCTAGAAGTAGACT
TATATGGCTTCTTATGTTAGCCAAGAGCCCAAGACTTATCACTTATGTGCTACATTAAACTATGTGTGCT
CCAGATTTATATGGATTTTATCTATGTTTAATTAAGACTTGTGTTTACAATTTTTTATATTTGTTTTTAA
GTTTTGAATATATGTTTTCATGTGTGATTTTACCGAACAAAAATACCGGTTCCCGTCCGATTTCGACTTT
AACCCGACCGGATCGTATCGGTTTTCGATTACCGTATTTATCCCGTTCGTTTTCGTTACCGGTATATCCC
GTTTTCGTTTCCGTCCCGCAAGTTAAATATGAAAATGAAAACGGTAGAGGTATTTTACCGACCGTTACCG
ACCGTTTTCATCCCTAGTCGGGGAGCTCCAGCTTTTGTTCCCTTTAGTGAGGGTTAATTGCGCGCTTGGC
GTAATCATGGTCATAGCTGTTTCCTGTGTGAAATTGTTATCCGCTCACAATTCCACACAACATACGAGCC
GGAAGCATAAAGTGTAAAGCCTGGGGTGCCTAATGAGTGAGCTAACTCACATTAATTGCGTTGCGCTCAC
TGCCCGCTTTCCAGTCGGGAAACCTGTCGTGCCAGCTGCATTAATGAATCGGCCAACGCGCGGGGAGAGG
CGGTTTGCGTATTGGGCGCTCTTCCGCTTCCTCGCTCACTGACTCGCTGCGCTCGGTCGTTCGGCTGCGG
CGAGCGGTATCAGCTCACTCAAAGGCGGTAATACGGTTATCCACAGAATCAGGGGATAACGCAGGAAAGA
ACATGTGAGCAAAAGGCCAGCAAAAGGCCAGGAACCGTAAAAAGGCCGCGTTGCTGGCGTTTTTCCATAG
GCTCCGCCCCCCTGACGAGCATCACAAAAATCGACGCTCAAGTCAGAGGTGGCGAAACCCGACAGGACTA
TAAAGATACCAGGCGTTTCCCCCTGGAAGCTCCCTCGTGCGCTCTCCTGTTCCGACCCTGCCGCTTACCG
GATACCTGTCCGCCTTTCTCCCTTCGGGAAGCGTGGCGCTTTCTCATAGCTCACGCTGTAGGTATCTCAG
TTCGGTGTAGGTCGTTCGCTCCAAGCTGGGCTGTGTGCACGAACCCCCCGTTCAGCCCGACCGCTGCGCC
TTATCCGGTAACTATCGTCTTGAGTCCAACCCGGTAAGACACGACTTATCGCCACTGGCAGCAGCCACTG
GTAACAGGATTAGCAGAGCGAGGTATGTAGGCGGTGCTACAGAGTTCTTGAAGTGGTGGCCTAACTACGG
CTACACTAGAAGAACAGTATTTGGTATCTGCGCTCTGCTGAAGCCAGTTACCTTCGGAAAAAGAGTTGGT
AGCTCTTGATCCGGCAAACAAACCACCGCTGGTAGCGGTGGTTTTTTTGTTTGCAAGCAGCAGATTACGC
GCAGAAAAAAAGGATCTCAAGAAGATCCTTTGATCTTTTCTACGGGGTCTGACGCTCAGTGGAACGAAAA
CTCACGTTAAGGGATTTTGGTCATGAGATTATCAAAAAGGATCTTCACCTAGATCCTTTTAAATTAAAAA
TGAAGTTTTAAATCAATCTAAAGTATATATGAGTAAACTTGGTCTGACAGTTACCAATGCTTAATCAGTG
AGGCACCTATCTCAGCGATCTGTCTATTTCGTTCATCCATAGTTGCCTGACTCCCCGTCGTGTAGATAAC
TACGATACGGGAGGGCTTACCATCTGGCCCCAGTGCTGCAATGATACCGCGAGACCCACGCTCACCGGCT
CCAGATTTATCAGCAATAAACCAGCCAGCCGGAAGGGCCGAGCGCAGAAGTGGTCCTGCAACTTTATCCG
CCTCCATCCAGTCTATTAATTGTTGCCGGGAAGCTAGAGTAAGTAGTTCGCCAGTTAATAGTTTGCGCAA
CGTTGTTGCCATTGCTACAGGCATCGTGGTGTCACGCTCGTCGTTTGGTATGGCTTCATTCAGCTCCGGT
TCCCAACGATCAAGGCGAGTTACATGATCCCCCATGTTGTGCAAAAAAGCGGTTAGCTCCTTCGGTCCTC
CGATCGTTGTCAGAAGTAAGTTGGCCGCAGTGTTATCACTCATGGTTATGGCAGCACTGCATAATTCTCT
TACTGTCATGCCATCCGTAAGATGCTTTTCTGTGACTGGTGAGTACTCAACCAAGTCATTCTGAGAATAG
TGTATGCGGCGACCGAGTTGCTCTTGCCCGGCGTCAATACGGGATAATACCGCGCCACATAGCAGAACTT
TAAAAGTGCTCATCATTGGAAAACGTTCTTCGGGGCGAAAACTCTCAAGGATCTTACCGCTGTTGAGATC
CAGTTCGATGTAACCCACTCGTGCACCCAACTGATCTTCAGCATCTTTTACTTTCACCAGCGTTTCTGGG
TGAGCAAAAACAGGAAGGCAAAATGCCGCAAAAAAGGGAATAAGGGCGACACGGAAATGTTGAATACTCA
TACTCTTCCTTTTTCAATATTATTGAAGCATTTATCAGGGTTATTGTCTCATGAGCGGATACATATTTGA
ATGTATTTAGAAAAATAAACAAATAGGGGTTCCGCGCACATTTCCCCGAAAAGTGCCACCTAAATTGTAA
GCGTTAATATTTTGTTAAAATTCGCGTTAAATTTTTGTTAAATCAGCTCATTTTTTAACCAATAGGCCGA
AATCGGCAAAATCCCTTATAAATCAAAAGAATAGACCGAGATAGGGT
[37 nt withheld, positions 8098-8134]
AAAGAACGTGGACTCCAACGTCAAAGG
[49 nt withheld, positions 8162-8210]
T
[91 nt withheld, positions 8212-8302]
G
[124 nt withheld, positions 8304-8427]
CCCATTCGCCATTCAGGCTGCGCAACTGTTGGGAAGGGCGATCGGTGCGGGCCTCTTCGCTATTACGCCA
GCTGGCGAAAGGGGGATGTGCTGCAAGGCGATTAAGTTGGGTAACGCCAGGGTTTTCCCAGTCACG
